Addgene plasmid #101659: pCXN2-HA-AT1R-YFP
Purpose: Expresses AT1R with HA tag and YFP in mammalian cells.
Depositing lab: Yusuke Ohba. Depositing organization: Hokkaido University. Publication: Attenuation of ligand-induced activation of angiotensin II type 1 receptor signaling by the type 2 receptor via protein kinase C. Inuzuka T, Fujioka Y, Tsuda M, Fujioka M, Satoh AO, Horiuchi K, Nishide S, Nanbo A, Tanaka S, Ohba Y. Sci Rep. 2016 Feb 9;6:21613. doi: 10.1038/srep21613. PubMed 26857745.
Backbone
  Vector backbone: pCXN2
  Total vector size (bp): 7831
  Vector type: Mammalian Expression
  Selectable markers: Neomycin (select with G418)
Growth in bacteria
  Bacterial resistance: Ampicillin, 100 μg/mL
  Growth temperature: 37°C
  Growth strain: DH5alpha
  Growth instructions: DH5alpha is also a suitable growth strain.
  Copy number: Unknown
Gene/Insert
  Gene/Insert name: Angiotensin II type 1 receptor (alt names: AT1R; AGTR1)
  Species: H. sapiens (human)
  Insert size (bp): 1114
  GenBank ID: NM_000685.4
  Entrez Gene: AGTR1 (a.k.a. AG2S, AGTR1B, AT1, AT1AR, AT1B, AT1BR, AT1R, AT2R1, ATR1, HAT1R)
  Promoter: CAG promoter
  Tag / fusion protein: HA (N terminal on insert); YFP (Venus) (C terminal on backbone)
  Cloning method: Restriction Enzyme; 5′ cloning site EcoRI (with HA) (not destroyed); 3′ cloning site NotI (not destroyed)
  Sequencing primers: 5′ unknown; 3′ unknown
Terms and licenses: Academic/Nonprofit Terms; Industry Terms: Not Available to Industry
How to cite: pCXN2-HA-AT1R-YFP was a gift from Yusuke Ohba (Addgene plasmid # 101659 ; http://n2t.net/addgene:101659 ; RRID:Addgene_101659)
