[The description below was written by a language model from this plasmid's Addgene catalogue record and pLannotate feature annotations shown in this document.]
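Description:
pCXN2-HA-AT1R-YFP is a mammalian expression plasmid built on the pCXN2 backbone that produces the human angiotensin II type 1 receptor (AT1R, gene AGTR1) carrying an N-terminal HA epitope and a C-terminal yellow fluorescent protein. It is propagated in E. coli through a high-copy ColE1/pUC-type origin with ampicillin selection (AmpR under its bla promoter). For mammalian cells it carries a neomycin phosphotransferase cassette driven by an HSV thymidine kinase promoter fragment and terminated by the HSV TK poly(A) signal, allowing G418 selection of stable transfectants. An SV40 origin of replication is also annotated, which can support episomal amplification in cells expressing large T antigen. Remnants of lac regulatory sequences are backbone leftovers.

Expression is driven by the CAG promoter, annotated here as its component parts: the CMV immediate-early enhancer, the chicken β-actin promoter and a chimeric chicken β-actin/rabbit β-globin intron, giving strong, broadly active transcription. Downstream lies a short HA tag sequence (detected as a fragment of a 3xHA feature, consistent with a single epitope), followed by the AGTR1 coding sequence, which was cloned between EcoRI and NotI. It is followed closely by the backbone-encoded Venus variant of YFP, and the transcript ends at a rabbit β-globin poly(A) signal. The HA tag lies at the receptor's N-terminus, which in G protein-coupled receptors is extracellular, while Venus allows receptor localisation to be followed by fluorescence. The associated study concerned modulation of AT1R signalling by the type 2 receptor. The sequenced record is 7,687 nt, slightly shorter than the catalogued size of 7,831 bp.
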