Features (pLannotate 1.2.2; 22 found; start..end, strand, type, name):
      4..383     +  enhancer       CMV enhancer: human cytomegalovirus immediate early enhancer
    385..660     +  promoter       chicken β-actin promoter: No description available
    661..1673    +  intron         chimeric intron: chimera between introns from chicken β-actin and rabbit β-globin
   1671..1730    +  CDS            HBB (fragment): HBB_LEPEU - Experimental evidence at protein level: Swiss-Prot protein existence level 1. Involved in oxygen transport from the lung to the various peripheral tissues. From Lepus europaeus (European hare).
   1734..1760    +  CDS            3xHA (fragment): three tandem HA epitope tags
   1761..2834    +  CDS            AGTR1: AGTR1_HUMAN - Also known as AGTR1A, AGTR1B, AT2R1, AT2R1B. Experimental evidence at protein level: Swiss-Prot protein existence level 1. (Microbial infection) During SARS coronavirus-2/SARS-CoV-2 infection, it is able to recognize and internalize the complex formed by secreted ACE2 and SARS-CoV-2 spike protein through DNM2/dynamin 2- dependent endocytosis. From Homo sapiens (Human).
   2844..3556    +  CDS            Venus (fragment): yellow fluorescent protein (YFP) with fast and efficient maturation (Nagai et al., 2002) mammalian codon-optimized
   3624..3679    +  polyA_signal   β-globin poly(A) signal: rabbit β-globin polyadenylation signal (Gil and Proudfoot, 1987)
   4064..4080    -  protein_bind   lac operator: The lac repressor binds to the lac operator to inhibit transcription in E. coli. This inhibition can be relieved by adding lactose or isopropyl-β-D-thiogalactopyranoside (IPTG). lac repressor encoded by lacI
   4088..4118    -  promoter       lac promoter: promoter for the E. coli lac operon
   4133..4154    -  protein_bind   CAP binding site: CAP binding activates transcription in the presence of cAMP. E. coli catabolite activator protein
   4167..4206    -  CDS            lacI (fragment): lac repressor; lacI; The lac repressor binds to the lac operator to inhibit transcription in E. coli. This inhibition can be relieved by adding lactose or isopropyl-β-D-thiogalactopyranoside (IPTG).
   4213..4235    +  promoter       SV40 promoter (fragment): SV40 enhancer and early promoter
   4259..4394    +  rep_origin     SV40 ori: SV40 origin of replication
   4414..4548    +  polyA_signal   SV40 poly(A) signal: SV40 polyadenylation signal
   4550..4604    -  CDS            lacI (fragment): lac repressor; lacI; The lac repressor binds to the lac operator to inhibit transcription in E. coli. This inhibition can be relieved by adding lactose or isopropyl-β-D-thiogalactopyranoside (IPTG).
   4787..5375    -  rep_origin     ori: high-copy-number ColE1/pMB1/pBR322/pUC origin of replication
   5546..6406    -  CDS            AmpR: β-lactamase; bla; confers resistance to ampicillin, carbenicillin, and related antibiotics
   6407..6511    -  promoter       AmpR promoter: bla
   6686..6818    +  promoter       HSV TK promoter (fragment): herpes simplex virus thymidine kinase promoter
   6823..7626    +  CDS            NeoR/KanR: aminoglycoside phosphotransferase from Tn5; aph(3')-II (or nptII); confers resistance to neomycin, kanamycin, and G418 (Geneticin®)
   7633..7681    +  polyA_signal   HSV TK poly(A) signal: herpes simplex virus thymidine kinase polyadenylation signal (Cole and Stacy, 1985)
>Addgene plasmid #101659 | pCXN2-HA-AT1R-YFP | addgene full sequence | sequence record 199683 | Addgene NGS Result
GTCGACATTGATTATTGACTAGTTATTAATAGTAATCAATTACGGGGTCATTAGTTCATAGCCCATATAT
GGAGTTCCGCGTTACATAACTTACGGTAAATGGCCCGCCTGGCTGACCGCCCAACGACCCCCGCCCATTG
ACGTCAATAATGACGTATGTTCCCATAGTAACGCCAATAGGGACTTTCCATTGACGTCAATGGGTGGAGT
ATTTACGGTAAACTGCCCACTTGGCAGTACATCAAGTGTATCATATGCCAAGTACGCCCCCTATTGACGT
CAATGACGGTAAATGGCCCGCCTGGCATTATGCCCAGTACATGACCTTATGGGACTTTCCTACTTGGCAG
TACATCTACGTATTAGTCATCGCTATTACCATGGTCGAGGTGAGCCCCACGTTCTGCTTCACTCTCCCCA
TCTCCCCCCCCTCCCCACCCCCAATTTTGTATTTATTTATTTTTTAATTATTTTGTGCAGCGATGGGGGC
GGGGGGGGGGGGGGCGCGCGCCAGGCGGGGCGGGGCGGGGGCGAGGGCGGGGCGGGGCGAGGCGGAGAGG
TGCGGCGGCAGCCAATCAGAGCGGCGCGCTCCGAAAGTTTCCTTTTATGGCGAGGCGGCGGCGGCGGCGG
CCCTATAAAAAGCGAAGCGCGCGGCGGGCGGGAGTCGCTGCGTTGCCTTCGCCCCGTGCCCCGCTCCGCG
CCGCCTCGCGCCGCCCGCCCCGGCTCTGACTGACCGCGTTACTCCCACAGGTGAGCGGGCGGGACGGCCC
TTCTCCTCCGGGCTGTAATTAGCGCTTGGTTTAATGACGGCTCGTTTCTTTTCTGTGGCTGCGTGAAAGC
CTTAAAGGGCTCCGGGAGGGCCCTTTGTGCGGGGGGGAGCGGCTCGGGGGGTGCGTGCGTGTGTGTGTGC
GTGGGGAGCGCCGCGTGCGGCCCGCGCTGCCCGGCGGCTGTGAGCGCTGCGGGCGCGGCGCGGGGCTTTG
TGCGCTCCGCGTGTGCGCGAGGGGAGCGCGGCCGGGGGCGGTGCCCCGCGGTGCGGGGGGGCTGCGAGGG
GAACAAAGGCTGCGTGCGGGGTGTGTGCGTGGGGGGGTGAGCAGGGGGTGTGGGCGCGGCGGTCGGGCTG
TAACCCCCCCCTGCACCCCCCTCCCCGAGTTGCTGAGCACGGCCCGGCTTCGGGTGCGGGGCTCCGTGCG
GGGCGTGGCGCGGGGCTCGCCGTGCCGGGCGGGGGGTGGCGGCAGGTGGGGGTGCCGGGCGGGGCGGGGC
CGCCTCGGGCCGGGGAGGGCTCGGGGGAGGGGCGCGGCGGCCCCCGGAGCGCCGGCGGCTGTCGAGGCGC
GGCGAGCCGCAGCCATTGCCTTTTATGGTAATCGTGCGAGAGGGCGCAGGGACTTCCTTTGTCCCAAATC
TGTGCGGAGCCGAAATCTGGGAGGCGCCGCCGCACCCCCTCTAGCGGGCGCGGGGCGAAGCGGTGCGGCG
CCGGCAGGAAGGAAATGGGCGGGGAGGGCCTTCGTGCGTCGCCGCGCCGCCGTCCCCTTCTCCCTCTCCA
GCCTCGGGGCTGTCCGCGGGGGGACGGCTGCCTTCGGGGGGGACGGGGCAGGGCGGGGTTCGGCTTCTGG
CGTGTGACCGGCGGCTCTAGAGCCTCTGCTAACCATGTTCATGCCTTCTTCTTTTTCCTACAGCTCCTGG
GCAACGTGCTGGTTATTGTGCTGTCTCATCATTTTGGCAAAGAATTCACCATGTACCCATACGATGTTCC
AGATTACGCTATTCTCAACTCTTCTACTGAAGATGGTATTAAAAGAATCCAAGATGATTGTCCCAAAGCT
GGAAGGCATAATTACATATTTGTCATGATTCCTACTTTATACAGTATCATCTTTGTGGTGGGAATATTTG
GAAACAGCTTGGTGGTGATAGTCATTTACTTTTATATGAAGCTGAAGACTGTGGCCAGTGTTTTTCTTTT
GAATTTAGCACTGGCTGACTTATGCTTTTTACTGACTTTGCCACTATGGGCTGTCTACACAGCTATGGAA
TACCGCTGGCCCTTTGGCAATTACCTATGTAAGATTGCTTCAGCCAGCGTCAGTTTCAACCTGTACGCTA
GTGTGTTTCTACTCACGTGTCTCAGCATTGATCGATACCTGGCTATTGTTCACCCAATGAAGTCCCGCCT
TCGACGCACAATGCTTGTAGCCAAAGTCACCTGCATCATCATTTGGCTGCTGGCAGGCTTGGCCAGTTTG
CCAGCTATAATCCATCGAAATGTATTTTTCATTGAGAACACCAATATTACAGTTTGTGCTTTCCATTATG
AGTCCCAAAATTCAACCCTTCCGATAGGGCTGGGCCTGACCAAAAATATACTGGGTTTCCTGTTTCCTTT
TCTGATCATTCTTACAAGTTATACTCTTATTTGGAAGGCCCTAAAGAAGGCTTATGAAATTCAGAAGAAC
AAACCAAGAAATGATGATATTTTTAAGATAATTATGGCAATTGTGCTTTTCTTTTTCTTTTCCTGGATTC
CCCACCAAATATTCACTTTTCTGGATGTATTGATTCAACTAGGCATCATACGTGACTGTAGAATTGCAGA
TATTGTGGACACGGCCATGCCTATCACCATTTGTATAGCTTATTTTAACAATTGCCTGAATCCTCTTTTT
TATGGCTTTCTGGGGAAAAAATTTAAAAGATATTTTCTCCAGCTTCTAAAATATATTCCCCCAAAAGCCA
AATCCCACTCAAACCTTTCAACAAAAATGAGCACGCTTTCCTACCGCCCCTCAGATAATGTAAGCTCATC
CACCAAGAAGCCTGCACCATGTTTTGAGGTTGAGTGCGGCCGCATGGTGAGCAAGGGCGAGGAGCTGTTC
ACCGGGGTGGTGCCCATCCTGGTCGAGCTGGACGGCGACGTAAACGGCCACAAGTTCAGCGTGTCCGGCG
AGGGCGAGGGCGATGCCACCTACGGCAAGCTGACCCTGAAGCTGATCTGCACCACCGGCAAGCTGCCCGT
GCCCTGGCCCACCCTCGTGACCACCCTGGGCTACGGCCTGCAGTGCTTCGCCCGCTACCCCGACCACATG
AAGCAGCACGACTTCTTCAAGTCCGCCATGCCCGAAGGCTACGTCCAGGAGCGCACCATCTTCTTCAAGG
ACGACGGCAACTACAAGACCCGCGCCGAGGTGAAGTTCGAGGGCGACACCCTGGTGAACCGCATCGAGCT
GAAGGGCATCGACTTCAAGGAGGACGGCAACATCCTGGGGCACAAGCTGGAGTACAACTACAACAGCCAC
AACGTCTATATCACCGCCGACAAGCAGAAGAACGGCATCAAGGCCAACTTCAAGATCCGCCACAACATCG
AGGACGGCGGCGTGCAGCTCGCCGACCACTACCAGCAGAACACCCCCATCGGCGACGGCCCCGTGCTGCT
GCCCGACAACCACTACCTGAGCTACCAGTCCGCCCTGAGCAAAGACCCCAACGAGAAGCGCGATCACATG
GTCCTGCTGGAGTTCGTGACCGCCGCCGGGATCACTCTCGGCATGGACGAGCTGTAGATCTTTTTCCCTC
TGCCAAAAATTATGGGGACATCATGAAGCCCCTTGAGCATCTGACTTCTGGCTAATAAAGGAAATTTATT
TTCATTGCAATAGTGTGTTGGAATTTTTTGTGTCTCTCACTCGGAAGGACATATGGGAGGGCAAATCATT
TAAAACATCAGAATGAGTATTTGGTTTAGAGTTTGGCAACATATGCCCATATGCTGGCTGCCATGAACAA
AGGTTGGCTATAAAGAGGTCATCAGTATATGAAACAGCCCCCTGCTGTCCATTCCTTATTCCATAGAAAA
GCCTTGACTTGAGGTTAGATTTTTTTTATATTTTGTTTTGTGTTATTTTTTTCTTTAACATCCCTAAAAT
TTTCCTTACATGTTTTACTAGCCAGATTTTTCCTCCTCTCCTGACTACTCCCAGTCATAGCTGTCCCTCT
TCTCTTATGGAGATCCCTCGACCTGCAGCCCAAGCTTGGCGTAATCATGGTCATAGCTGTTTCCTGTGTG
AAATTGTTATCCGCTCACAATTCCACACAACATACGAGCCGGAAGCATAAAGTGTAAAGCCTGGGGTGCC
TAATGAGTGAGCTAACTCACATTAATTGCGTTGCGCTCACTGCCCGCTTTCCAGTCGGGAAACCTGTCGT
GCCAGCGGATCCGCATCTCAATTAGTCAGCAACCATAGTCCCGCCCCTAACTCCGCCCATCCCGCCCCTA
ACTCCGCCCAGTTCCGCCCATTCTCCGCCCCATGGCTGACTAATTTTTTTTATTTATGCAGAGGCCGAGG
CCGCCTCGGCCTCTGAGCTATTCCAGAAGTAGTGAGGAGGCTTTTTTGGAGGCCTAGGCTTTTGCAAAAA
GCTAACTTGTTTATTGCAGCTTATAATGGTTACAAATAAAGCAATAGCATCACAAATTTCACAAATAAAG
CATTTTTTTCACTGCATTCTAGTTGTGGTTTGTCCAAACTCATCAATGTATCTTATCATGTCTGGATCCG
CTGCATTAATGAATCGGCCAACGCGCGGGGAGAGGCGGTTTGCGTATTGGGCGCTCTTCCGCTTCCTCGC
TCACTGACTCGCTGCGCTCGGTCGTTCGGCTGCGGCGAGCGGTATCAGCTCACTCAAAGGCGGTAATACG
GTTATCCACAGAATCAGGGGATAACGCAGGAAAGAACATGTGAGCAAAAGGCCAGCAAAAGGCCAGGAAC
CGTAAAAAGGCCGCGTTGCTGGCGTTTTTCCATAGGCTCCGCCCCCCTGACGAGCATCACAAAAATCGAC
GCTCAAGTCAGAGGTGGCGAAACCCGACAGGACTATAAAGATACCAGGCGTTTCCCCCTGGAAGCTCCCT
CGTGCGCTCTCCTGTTCCGACCCTGCCGCTTACCGGATACCTGTCCGCCTTTCTCCCTTCGGGAAGCGTG
GCGCTTTCTCATAGCTCACGCTGTAGGTATCTCAGTTCGGTGTAGGTCGTTCGCTCCAAGCTGGGCTGTG
TGCACGAACCCCCCGTTCAGCCCGACCGCTGCGCCTTATCCGGTAACTATCGTCTTGAGTCCAACCCGGT
AAGACACGACTTATCGCCACTGGCAGCAGCCACTGGTAACAGGATTAGCAGAGCGAGGTATGTAGGCGGT
GCTACAGAGTTCTTGAAGTGGTGGCCTAACTACGGCTACACTAGAAGAACAGTATTTGGTATCTGCGCTC
TGCTGAAGCCAGTTACCTTCGGAAAAAGAGTTGGTAGCTCTTGATCCGGCAAACAAACCACCGCTGGTAG
CGGTGGTTTTTTTGTTTGCAAGCAGCAGATTACGCGCAGAAAAAAAGGATCTCAAGAAGATCCTTTGATC
TTTTCTACGGGGTCTGACGCTCAGTGGAACGAAAACTCACGTTAAGGGATTTTGGTCATGAGATTATCAA
AAAGGATCTTCACCTAGATCCTTTTAAATTAAAAATGAAGTTTTAAATCAATCTAAAGTATATATGAGTA
AACTTGGTCTGACAGTTACCAATGCTTAATCAGTGAGGCACCTATCTCAGCGATCTGTCTATTTCGTTCA
TCCATAGTTGCCTGACTCCCCGTCGTGTAGATAACTACGATACGGGAGGGCTTACCATCTGGCCCCAGTG
CTGCAATGATACCGCGAGACCCACGCTCACCGGCTCCAGATTTATCAGCAATAAACCAGCCAGCCGGAAG
GGCCGAGCGCAGAAGTGGTCCTGCAACTTTATCCGCCTCCATCCAGTCTATTAATTGTTGCCGGGAAGCT
AGAGTAAGTAGTTCGCCAGTTAATAGTTTGCGCAACGTTGTTGCCATTGCTACAGGCATCGTGGTGTCAC
GCTCGTCGTTTGGTATGGCTTCATTCAGCTCCGGTTCCCAACGATCAAGGCGAGTTACATGATCCCCCAT
GTTGTGCAAAAAAGCGGTTAGCTCCTTCGGTCCTCCGATCGTTGTCAGAAGTAAGTTGGCCGCAGTGTTA
TCACTCATGGTTATGGCAGCACTGCATAATTCTCTTACTGTCATGCCATCCGTAAGATGCTTTTCTGTGA
CTGGTGAGTACTCAACCAAGTCATTCTGAGAATAGTGTATGCGGCGACCGAGTTGCTCTTGCCCGGCGTC
AATACGGGATAATACCGCGCCACATAGCAGAACTTTAAAAGTGCTCATCATTGGAAAACGTTCTTCGGGG
CGAAAACTCTCAAGGATCTTACCGCTGTTGAGATCCAGTTCGATGTAACCCACTCGTGCACCCAACTGAT
CTTCAGCATCTTTTACTTTCACCAGCGTTTCTGGGTGAGCAAAAACAGGAAGGCAAAATGCCGCAAAAAA
GGGAATAAGGGCGACACGGAAATGTTGAATACTCATACTCTTCCTTTTTCAATATTATTGAAGCATTTAT
CAGGGTTATTGTCTCATGAGCGGATACATATTTGAATGTATTTAGAAAAATAAACAAATAGGGGTTCCGC
GCACATTTCCCCGAAAAGTGCCACCTGGGTCGAGCAGTGTGGTTTTCAAGAGGAAGCAAAAAGCCTCTCC
ACCCAGGCCTGGAATGTTTCCACCCAATGTCGAGCAGTGTGGTTTTGCAAGAGGAAGCAAAAAGCCTCTC
CACCCAGGCCTGGAATGTTTCCACCCAATGTCGAGCAAACCCCGCCCAGCGTCTTGTCATTGGCGAATTA
ATTCGAACACGCAGATGCAGTCGGGGCGGCGCGGTCCCAGGTCCACTTCGCATATTAAGGTGACGCGTGT
GGCCTCGAACACCGAGCGACCCTGCAGCCAATATGGGATCGGCCATTGAACAAGATGGATTGCACGCAGG
TTCTCCGGCCGCTTGGGTGGAGAGGCTATTCGGCTATGACTGGGCACAACAGACAATCGGCTGCTCTGAT
GCCGCCGTGTTCCGGCTGTCAGCGCAGGGGCGCCCGGTTCTTTTTGTCAAGACCGACCTGTCCGGTGCCC
TGAATGAACTGCAGGACGAGGCAGCGCGGCTATCGTGGCTGGCCACGACGGGCGTTCCTTGCGCAGCTGT
GCTCGACGTTGTCACTGAAGCGGGAAGGGACTGGCTGCTATTGGGCGAAGTGCCGGGGCAGGATCTCCTG
TCATCTCACCTTGCTCCTGCCGAGAAAGTATCCATCATGGCTGATGCAATGCGGCGGCTGCATACGCTTG
ATCCGGCTACCTGCCCATTCGACCACCAAGCGAAACATCGCATCGAGCGAGCACGTACTCGGATGGAAGC
CGGTCTTGTCGATCAGGATGATCTGGACGAAGAGCATCAGGGGCTCGCGCCAGCCGAACTGTTCGCCAGG
CTCAAGGCGCGCATGCCCGACGGCGATGATCTCGTCGTGACCCATGGCGATGCCTGCTTGCCGAATATCA
TGGTGGAAAATGGCCGCTTTTCTGGATTCATCGACTGTGGCCGGCTGGGTGTGGCGGACCGCTATCAGGA
CATAGCGTTGGCTACCCGTGATATTGCTGAAGAGCTTGGCGGCGAATGGGCTGACCGCTTCCTCGTGCTT
TACGGTATCGCCGCTCCCGATTCGCAGCGCATCGCCTTCTATCGCCTTCTTGACGAGTTCTTCTGAGGGG
ATCGGCAATAAAAAGACAGAATAAAACGCACGGGTGTTGGGTCGTTTGTTCGGATCC
